LOCUS       Exported 12863 bp ds-DNA circular SYN 01-JUN-2022
DEFINITION  Lenti virus delivery of AsCpf1 and crRNA guide.
ACCESSION   .
VERSION     .
KEYWORDS    pY108 (lenti-AsCpf1)
SOURCE      synthetic DNA construct
  ORGANISM  synthetic DNA construct
REFERENCE   1 (bases 1 to 12863)
  AUTHORS   Zetsche B, Heidenreich M, Mohanraju P, Fedorova I, Kneppers J,
            DeGennaro EM, Winblad N, Choudhury SR, Abudayyeh OO, Gootenberg JS,
            Wu WY, Scott DA, Severinov K, van der Oost J, Zhang F
  TITLE     Multiplex gene editing by CRISPR-Cpf1 using a single crRNA array.
  JOURNAL   Nat Biotechnol. 2017 Jan;35(1):31-34. doi: 10.1038/nbt.3737. Epub
            2016 Dec 5.
  PUBMED    27918548
REFERENCE   2 (bases 1 to 12863)
  AUTHORS   .
  TITLE     Direct Submission
  JOURNAL   Exported Jun 1, 2022 from SnapGene Server 1.1.58
            http://www.snapgene.com
FEATURES             Location/Qualifiers
     source          1..12863
                     /organism="synthetic DNA construct"
                     /mol_type="other DNA"
     enhancer        1..380
                     /label=CMV enhancer
                     /note="human cytomegalovirus immediate early enhancer"
     promoter        382..580
                     /label=CMV promoter
                     /note="human cytomegalovirus (CMV) immediate early
                     promoter"
     primer_bind     535..555
                     /label=CMV-F
                     /note="Human CMV immediate early promoter, forward primer"
     LTR             598..778
                     /label=5' LTR (truncated)
                     /note="truncated 5' long terminal repeat (LTR) from HIV-1"
     misc_feature    825..950
                     /label=HIV-1 Psi
                     /note="packaging signal of human immunodeficiency virus
                     type 1"
     misc_feature    1443..1676
                     /label=RRE
                     /note="The Rev response element (RRE) of HIV-1 allows for
                     Rev-dependent mRNA export from the nucleus to the
                     cytoplasm."
     CDS             1861..1905
                     /codon_start=1
                     /product="antigenic peptide corresponding to amino acids
                     655 to 669 of the HIV envelope protein gp41 (Lutje Hulsik
                     et al., 2013)"
                     /label=gp41 peptide
                     /note="recognized by the 2H10 single-chain llama nanobody"
                     /translation="KNEQELLELDKWASL"
     misc_feature    2203..2320
                     /label=cPPT/CTS
                     /note="central polypurine tract and central termination
                     sequence of HIV-1"
     promoter        complement(2422..2662)
                     /label=U6 promoter
                     /note="RNA polymerase III promoter for human U6 snRNA"
     primer_bind     complement(2472..2491)
                     /label=LKO.1 5'
                     /note="Human U6 promoter, forward primer"
     primer_bind     complement(2642..2662)
                     /label=hU6-F
                     /note="Human U6 promoter, forward primer"
     promoter        2711..2922
                     /label=EF-1-alpha core promoter
                     /note="core promoter for human elongation factor
                     EF-1-alpha"
     regulatory      2930..2939
                     /regulatory_class="other"
                     /note="vertebrate consensus sequence for strong initiation
                     of translation (Kozak, 1987)"
     CDS             2942..2962
                     /codon_start=1
                     /product="nuclear localization signal of SV40 (simian virus
                     40) large T antigen"
                     /label=SV40 NLS
                     /translation="PKKKRKV"
     CDS             2987..6904
                     /codon_start=1
                     /product="CRISPR-associated protein from Acidaminococcus
                     sp. BV3L6 (Zetsche et al., 2015)"
                     /label=AsCpf1
                     /translation="TQFEGFTNLYQVSKTLRFELIPQGKTLKHIQEQGFIEEDKARNDH
                     YKELKPIIDRIYKTYADQCLQLVQLDWENLSAAIDSYRKEKTEETRNALIEEQATYRNA
                     IHDYFIGRTDNLTDAINKRHAEIYKGLFKAELFNGKVLKQLGTVTTTEHENALLRSFDK
                     FTTYFSGFYENRKNVFSAEDISTAIPHRIVQDNFPKFKENCHIFTRLITAVPSLREHFE
                     NVKKAIGIFVSTSIEEVFSFPFYNQLLTQTQIDLYNQLLGGISREAGTEKIKGLNEVLN
                     LAIQKNDETAHIIASLPHRFIPLFKQILSDRNTLSFILEEFKSDEEVIQSFCKYKTLLR
                     NENVLETAEALFNELNSIDLTHIFISHKKLETISSALCDHWDTLRNALYERRISELTGK
                     ITKSAKEKVQRSLKHEDINLQEIISAAGKELSEAFKQKTSEILSHAHAALDQPLPTTLK
                     KQEEKEILKSQLDSLLGLYHLLDWFAVDESNEVDPEFSARLTGIKLEMEPSLSFYNKAR
                     NYATKKPYSVEKFKLNFQMPTLASGWDVNKEKNNGAILFVKNGLYYLGIMPKQKGRYKA
                     LSFEPTEKTSEGFDKMYYDYFPDAAKMIPKCSTQLKAVTAHFQTHTTPILLSNNFIEPL
                     EITKEIYDLNNPEKEPKKFQTAYAKKTGDQKGYREALCKWIDFTRDFLSKYTKTTSIDL
                     SSLRPSSQYKDLGEYYAELNPLLYHISFQRIAEKEIMDAVETGKLYLFQIYNKDFAKGH
                     HGKPNLHTLYWTGLFSPENLAKTSIKLNGQAELFYRPKSRMKRMAHRLGEKMLNKKLKD
                     QKTPIPDTLYQELYDYVNHRLSHDLSDEARALLPNVITKEVSHEIIKDRRFTSDKFFFH
                     VPITLNYQAANSPSKFNQRVNAYLKEHPETPIIGIDRGERNLIYITVIDSTGKILEQRS
                     LNTIQQFDYQKKLDNREKERVAARQAWSVVGTIKDLKQGYLSQVIHEIVDLMIHYQAVV
                     VLENLNFGFKSKRTGIAEKAVYQQFEKMLIDKLNCLVLKDYPAEKVGGVLNPYQLTDQF
                     TSFAKMGTQSGFLFYVPAPYTSKIDPLTGFVDPFVWKTIKNHESRKHFLEGFDFLHYDV
                     KTGDFILHFKMNRNLSFQRGLPGFMPAWDIVFEKNETQFDAKGTPFIAGKRIVPVIENH
                     RFTGRYRDLYPANELIALLEEKGIVFRDGSNILPKLLENDDSHAIDTMVALIRSVLQMR
                     NSNAATGEDYINSPVRDLNGVCFDSRFQNPEWPMDADANGAYHIALKGQLLLNHLKESK
                     DLKLQNGISNQDWLAYIQELRN"
     regulatory      6624..6633
                     /regulatory_class="other"
                     /note="vertebrate consensus sequence for strong initiation
                     of translation (Kozak, 1987)"
     CDS             6905..6952
                     /codon_start=1
                     /product="bipartite nuclear localization signal from
                     nucleoplasmin"
                     /label=nucleoplasmin NLS
                     /translation="KRPAATKKAGQAKKKK"
     CDS             6959..7039
                     /codon_start=1
                     /product="three tandem HA epitope tags"
                     /label=3xHA
                     /translation="YPYDVPDYAYPYDVPDYAYPYDVPDYA"
     CDS             7049..7105
                     /codon_start=1
                     /product="2A peptide from porcine teschovirus-1
                     polyprotein"
                     /label=P2A
                     /note="Eukaryotic ribosomes fail to insert a peptide bond
                     between the Gly and Pro residues, yielding separate
                     polypeptides."
                     /translation="ATNFSLLKQAGDVEENPGP"
     CDS             7106..7702
                     /codon_start=1
                     /gene="pac from Streptomyces alboniger"
                     /product="puromycin N-acetyltransferase"
                     /label=PuroR
                     /note="confers resistance to puromycin"
                     /translation="TEYKPTVRLATRDDVPRAVRTLAAAFADYPATRHTVDPDRHIERV
                     TELQELFLTRVGLDIGKVWVADDGAAVAVWTTPESVEAGAVFAEIGPRMAELSGSRLAA
                     QQQMEGLLAPHRPKEPAWFLATVGVSPDHQGKGLGSAVVLPGVEAAERAGVPAFLETSA
                     PRNLPFYERLGFTVTADVEVPEGPRTWCMTRKPGA"
     primer_bind     7599..7619
                     /label=Puro-F
                     /note="Puromycin resistance gene, forward primer"
     misc_feature    7718..8306
                     /label=WPRE
                     /note="woodchuck hepatitis virus posttranscriptional
                     regulatory element"
     primer_bind     complement(7771..7791)
                     /label=WPRE-R
                     /note="WPRE, reverse primer"
     CDS             complement(8189..8200)
                     /codon_start=1
                     /product="Factor Xa recognition and cleavage site"
                     /label=Factor Xa site
                     /translation="IEGR"
     LTR             8378..8611
                     /label=3' LTR (Delta-U3)
                     /note="self-inactivating 3' long terminal repeat (LTR) from
                     HIV-1"
     primer_bind     complement(8637..8654)
                     /label=BGH-rev
                     /note="Bovine growth hormone terminator, reverse primer.
                     Also called BGH reverse"
     polyA_signal    8643..8867
                     /label=bGH poly(A) signal
                     /note="bovine growth hormone polyadenylation signal"
     rep_origin      8913..9341
                     /direction=RIGHT
                     /label=f1 ori
                     /note="f1 bacteriophage origin of replication; arrow
                     indicates direction of (+) strand synthesis"
     primer_bind     complement(9000..9019)
                     /label=F1ori-R
                     /note="F1 origin, reverse primer"
     primer_bind     9210..9231
                     /label=F1ori-F
                     /note="F1 origin, forward primer"
     primer_bind     complement(9350..9370)
                     /label=pBABE 3'
                     /note="SV40 enhancer, reverse primer for pBABE vectors"
     promoter        9355..9684
                     /label=SV40 promoter
                     /note="SV40 enhancer and early promoter"
     rep_origin      9535..9670
                     /label=SV40 ori
                     /note="SV40 origin of replication"
     primer_bind     9597..9616
                     /label=SV40pro-F
                     /note="SV40 promoter/origin, forward primer"
     promoter        9732..9779
                     /label=EM7 promoter
                     /note="synthetic bacterial promoter "
     CDS             9798..10172
                     /codon_start=1
                     /gene="Sh ble from Streptoalloteichus hindustanus"
                     /product="antibiotic-binding protein"
                     /label=BleoR
                     /note="confers resistance to bleomycin, phleomycin, and
                     Zeocin(TM)"
                     /translation="MAKLTSAVPVLTARDVAGAVEFWTDRLGFSRDFVEDDFAGVVRDD
                     VTLFISAVQDQVVPDNTLAWVWVRGLDELYAEWSEVVSTNFRDASGPAMTEIGEQPWGR
                     EFALRDPAGNCVHFVAEEQD"
     polyA_signal    10302..10423
                     /label=SV40 poly(A) signal
                     /note="SV40 polyadenylation signal"
     primer_bind     complement(10339..10358)
                     /label=SV40pA-R
                     /note="SV40 polyA, reverse primer"
     primer_bind     10393..10412
                     /label=EBV-rev
                     /note="SV40 polyA terminator, reverse primer"
     primer_bind     complement(10472..10488)
                     /label=M13 rev
                     /note="common sequencing primer, one of multiple similar
                     variants"
     primer_bind     complement(10472..10488)
                     /label=M13 Reverse
                     /note="In lacZ gene. Also called M13-rev"
     primer_bind     complement(10485..10507)
                     /label=M13/pUC Reverse
                     /note="In lacZ gene"
     protein_bind    10496..10512
                     /label=lac operator
                     /bound_moiety="lac repressor encoded by lacI"
                     /note="The lac repressor binds to the lac operator to
                     inhibit transcription in E. coli. This inhibition can be
                     relieved by adding lactose or
                     isopropyl-beta-D-thiogalactopyranoside (IPTG)."
     promoter        complement(10520..10550)
                     /label=lac promoter
                     /note="promoter for the E. coli lac operon"
     protein_bind    10565..10586
                     /label=CAP binding site
                     /bound_moiety="E. coli catabolite activator protein"
                     /note="CAP binding activates transcription in the presence
                     of cAMP."
     primer_bind     complement(10703..10720)
                     /label=L4440
                     /note="L4440 vector, forward primer"
     rep_origin      complement(10874..11462)
                     /direction=LEFT
                     /label=ori
                     /note="high-copy-number ColE1/pMB1/pBR322/pUC origin of
                     replication"
     primer_bind     complement(10954..10973)
                     /label=pBR322ori-F
                     /note="pBR322 origin, forward primer"
     CDS             complement(11633..12493)
                     /codon_start=1
                     /gene="bla"
                     /product="beta-lactamase"
                     /label=AmpR
                     /note="confers resistance to ampicillin, carbenicillin, and
                     related antibiotics"
                     /translation="MSIQHFRVALIPFFAAFCLPVFAHPETLVKVKDAEDQLGARVGYI
                     ELDLNSGKILESFRPEERFPMMSTFKVLLCGAVLSRIDAGQEQLGRRIHYSQNDLVEYS
                     PVTEKHLTDGMTVRELCSAAITMSDNTAANLLLTTIGGPKELTAFLHNMGDHVTRLDRW
                     EPELNEAIPNDERDTTMPVAMATTLRKLLTGELLTLASRQQLIDWMEADKVAGPLLRSA
                     LPAGWFIADKSGAGERGSRGIIAALGPDGKPSRIVVIYTTGSQATMDERNRQIAEIGAS
                     LIKHW"
     primer_bind     12256..12275
                     /label=Amp-R
                     /note="Ampicillin resistance gene, reverse primer"
     promoter        complement(12494..12598)
                     /gene="bla"
                     /label=AmpR promoter
     primer_bind     complement(12673..12692)
                     /label=pRS-marker
                     /note="pRS vectors, use to sequence yeast selectable
                     marker"
ORIGIN
        1 gacattgatt attgactagt tattaatagt aatcaattac ggggtcatta gttcatagcc
       61 catatatgga gttccgcgtt acataactta cggtaaatgg cccgcctggc tgaccgccca
      121 acgacccccg cccattgacg tcaataatga cgtatgttcc catagtaacg ccaataggga
      181 ctttccattg acgtcaatgg gtggagtatt tacggtaaac tgcccacttg gcagtacatc
      241 aagtgtatca tatgccaagt acgcccccta ttgacgtcaa tgacggtaaa tggcccgcct
      301 ggcattatgc ccagtacatg accttatggg actttcctac ttggcagtac atctacgtat
      361 tagtcatcgc tattaccatg gtgatgcggt tttggcagta catcaatggg cgtggatagc
      421 ggtttgactc acggggattt ccaagtctcc accccattga cgtcaatggg agtttgtttt
      481 ggcaccaaaa tcaacgggac tttccaaaat gtcgtaacaa ctccgcccca ttgacgcaaa
      541 tgggcggtag gcgtgtacgg tgggaggtct atataagcag cgcgttttgc ctgtactggg
      601 tctctctggt tagaccagat ctgagcctgg gagctctctg gctaactagg gaacccactg
      661 cttaagcctc aataaagctt gccttgagtg cttcaagtag tgtgtgcccg tctgttgtgt
      721 gactctggta actagagatc cctcagaccc ttttagtcag tgtggaaaat ctctagcagt
      781 ggcgcccgaa cagggacttg aaagcgaaag ggaaaccaga ggagctctct cgacgcagga
      841 ctcggcttgc tgaagcgcgc acggcaagag gcgaggggcg gcgactggtg agtacgccaa
      901 aaattttgac tagcggaggc tagaaggaga gagatgggtg cgagagcgtc agtattaagc
      961 gggggagaat tagatcgcga tgggaaaaaa ttcggttaag gccaggggga aagaaaaaat
     1021 ataaattaaa acatatagta tgggcaagca gggagctaga acgattcgca gttaatcctg
     1081 gcctgttaga aacatcagaa ggctgtagac aaatactggg acagctacaa ccatcccttc
     1141 agacaggatc agaagaactt agatcattat ataatacagt agcaaccctc tattgtgtgc
     1201 atcaaaggat agagataaaa gacaccaagg aagctttaga caagatagag gaagagcaaa
     1261 acaaaagtaa gaccaccgca cagcaagcgg ccgctgatct tcagacctgg aggaggagat
     1321 atgagggaca attggagaag tgaattatat aaatataaag tagtaaaaat tgaaccatta
     1381 ggagtagcac ccaccaaggc aaagagaaga gtggtgcaga gagaaaaaag agcagtggga
     1441 ataggagctt tgttccttgg gttcttggga gcagcaggaa gcactatggg cgcagcgtca
     1501 atgacgctga cggtacaggc cagacaatta ttgtctggta tagtgcagca gcagaacaat
     1561 ttgctgaggg ctattgaggc gcaacagcat ctgttgcaac tcacagtctg gggcatcaag
     1621 cagctccagg caagaatcct ggctgtggaa agatacctaa aggatcaaca gctcctgggg
     1681 atttggggtt gctctggaaa actcatttgc accactgctg tgccttggaa tgctagttgg
     1741 agtaataaat ctctggaaca gatttggaat cacacgacct ggatggagtg ggacagagaa
     1801 attaacaatt acacaagctt aatacactcc ttaattgaag aatcgcaaaa ccagcaagaa
     1861 aagaatgaac aagaattatt ggaattagat aaatgggcaa gtttgtggaa ttggtttaac
     1921 ataacaaatt ggctgtggta tataaaatta ttcataatga tagtaggagg cttggtaggt
     1981 ttaagaatag tttttgctgt actttctata gtgaatagag ttaggcaggg atattcacca
     2041 ttatcgtttc agacccacct cccaaccccg aggggacccg acaggcccga aggaatagaa
     2101 gaagaaggtg gagagagaga cagagacaga tccattcgat tagtgaacgg atcggcactg
     2161 cgtgcgccaa ttctgcagac aaatggcagt attcatccac aattttaaaa gaaaaggggg
     2221 gattgggggg tacagtgcag gggaaagaat agtagacata atagcaacag acatacaaac
     2281 taaagaatta caaaaacaaa ttacaaaaat tcaaaatttt cgggtttatt acagggacag
     2341 cagagatcca gtttggttaa tttaattaaa aaagagacga tatatcgtct ccatctacaa
     2401 gagtagaaat tacggtgttt cgtcctttcc acaagatata taaagccaag aaatcgaaat
     2461 actttcaagt tacggtaagc atatgatagt ccattttaaa acataatttt aaaactgcaa
     2521 actacccaag aaattattac tttctacgtc acgtattttg tactaatatc tttgtgttta
     2581 cagtcaaatt aattccaatt atctctctaa cagccttgta tcgtatatgc aaatatgaag
     2641 gaatcatggg aaataggccc tcctcgagag gtcttgaaag gagtgggaat tggctccggt
     2701 gcccgtcagt gggcagagcg cacatcgccc acagtccccg agaagttggg gggaggggtc
     2761 ggcaattgat ccggtgccta gagaaggtgg cgcggggtaa actgggaaag tgatgtcgtg
     2821 tactggctcc gcctttttcc cgagggtggg ggagaaccgt atataagtgc agtagtcgcc
     2881 gtgaacgttc tttttcgcaa cgggtttgcc gccagaacac aggaccggtg ccaccatggc
     2941 cccaaagaag aagcggaagg tcggtatcca cggagtccca gcagccacac agttcgaggg
     3001 ctttaccaac ctgtatcagg tgagcaagac actgcggttt gagctgatcc cacagggcaa
     3061 gaccctgaag cacatccagg agcagggctt catcgaggag gacaaggccc gcaatgatca
     3121 ctacaaggag ctgaagccca tcatcgatcg gatctacaag acctatgccg accagtgcct
     3181 gcagctggtg cagctggatt gggagaacct gagcgccgcc atcgactcct atagaaagga
     3241 gaaaaccgag gagacaagga acgccctgat cgaggagcag gccacatatc gcaatgccat
     3301 ccacgactac ttcatcggcc ggacagacaa cctgaccgat gccatcaata agagacacgc
     3361 cgagatctac aagggcctgt tcaaggccga gctgtttaat ggcaaggtgc tgaagcagct
     3421 gggcaccgtg accacaaccg agcacgagaa cgccctgctg cggagcttcg acaagtttac
     3481 aacctacttc tccggctttt atgagaacag gaagaacgtg ttcagcgccg aggatatcag
     3541 cacagccatc ccacaccgca tcgtgcagga caacttcccc aagtttaagg agaattgtca
     3601 catcttcaca cgcctgatca ccgccgtgcc cagcctgcgg gagcactttg agaacgtgaa
     3661 gaaggccatc ggcatcttcg tgagcacctc catcgaggag gtgttttcct tcccttttta
     3721 taaccagctg ctgacacaga cccagatcga cctgtataac cagctgctgg gaggaatctc
     3781 tcgggaggca ggcaccgaga agatcaaggg cctgaacgag gtgctgaatc tggccatcca
     3841 gaagaatgat gagacagccc acatcatcgc ctccctgcca cacagattca tccccctgtt
     3901 taagcagatc ctgtccgata ggaacaccct gtctttcatc ctggaggagt ttaagagcga
     3961 cgaggaagtg atccagtcct tctgcaagta caagacactg ctgagaaacg agaacgtgct
     4021 ggagacagcc gaggccctgt ttaacgagct gaacagcatc gacctgacac acatcttcat
     4081 cagccacaag aagctggaga caatcagcag cgccctgtgc gaccactggg atacactgag
     4141 gaatgccctg tatgagcgga gaatctccga gctgacaggc aagatcacca agtctgccaa
     4201 ggagaaggtg cagcgcagcc tgaagcacga ggatatcaac ctgcaggaga tcatctctgc
     4261 cgcaggcaag gagctgagcg aggccttcaa gcagaaaacc agcgagatcc tgtcccacgc
     4321 acacgccgcc ctggatcagc cactgcctac aaccctgaag aagcaggagg agaaggagat
     4381 cctgaagtct cagctggaca gcctgctggg cctgtaccac ctgctggact ggtttgccgt
     4441 ggatgagtcc aacgaggtgg accccgagtt ctctgcccgg ctgaccggca tcaagctgga
     4501 gatggagcct tctctgagct tctacaacaa ggccagaaat tatgccacca agaagcccta
     4561 ctccgtggag aagttcaagc tgaactttca gatgcctaca ctggcctctg gctgggacgt
     4621 gaataaggag aagaacaatg gcgccatcct gtttgtgaag aacggcctgt actatctggg
     4681 catcatgcca aagcagaagg gcaggtataa ggccctgagc ttcgagccca cagagaaaac
     4741 cagcgagggc tttgataaga tgtactatga ctacttccct gatgccgcca agatgatccc
     4801 aaagtgcagc acccagctga aggccgtgac agcccacttt cagacccaca caacccccat
     4861 cctgctgtcc aacaatttca tcgagcctct ggagatcaca aaggagatct acgacctgaa
     4921 caatcctgag aaggagccaa agaagtttca gacagcctac gccaagaaaa ccggcgacca
     4981 gaagggctac agagaggccc tgtgcaagtg gatcgacttc acaagggatt ttctgtccaa
     5041 gtataccaag acaacctcta tcgatctgtc tagcctgcgg ccatcctctc agtataagga
     5101 cctgggcgag tactatgccg agctgaatcc cctgctgtac cacatcagct tccagagaat
     5161 cgccgagaag gagatcatgg atgccgtgga gacaggcaag ctgtacctgt tccagatcta
     5221 taacaaggac tttgccaagg gccaccacgg caagcctaat ctgcacacac tgtattggac
     5281 cggcctgttt tctccagaga acctggccaa gacaagcatc aagctgaatg gccaggccga
     5341 gctgttctac cgccctaagt ccaggatgaa gaggatggca caccggctgg gagagaagat
     5401 gctgaacaag aagctgaagg atcagaaaac cccaatcccc gacaccctgt accaggagct
     5461 gtacgactat gtgaatcaca gactgtccca cgacctgtct gatgaggcca gggccctgct
     5521 gcccaacgtg atcaccaagg aggtgtctca cgagatcatc aaggataggc gctttaccag
     5581 cgacaagttc tttttccacg tgcctatcac actgaactat caggccgcca attccccatc
     5641 taagttcaac cagagggtga atgcctacct gaaggagcac cccgagacac ctatcatcgg
     5701 catcgatcgg ggcgagagaa acctgatcta tatcacagtg atcgactcca ccggcaagat
     5761 cctggagcag cggagcctga acaccatcca gcagtttgat taccagaaga agctggacaa
     5821 cagggagaag gagagggtgg cagcaaggca ggcctggtct gtggtgggca caatcaagga
     5881 tctgaagcag ggctatctga gccaggtcat ccacgagatc gtggacctga tgatccacta
     5941 ccaggccgtg gtggtgctgg agaacctgaa tttcggcttt aagagcaaga ggaccggcat
     6001 cgccgagaag gccgtgtacc agcagttcga gaagatgctg atcgataagc tgaattgcct
     6061 ggtgctgaag gactatccag cagagaaagt gggaggcgtg ctgaacccat accagctgac
     6121 agaccagttc acctcctttg ccaagatggg cacccagtct ggcttcctgt tttacgtgcc
     6181 tgccccatat acatctaaga tcgatcccct gaccggcttc gtggacccct tcgtgtggaa
     6241 aaccatcaag aatcacgaga gccgcaagca cttcctggag ggcttcgact ttctgcacta
     6301 cgacgtgaaa accggcgact tcatcctgca ctttaagatg aacagaaatc tgtccttcca
     6361 gaggggcctg cccggcttta tgcctgcatg ggatatcgtg ttcgagaaga acgagacaca
     6421 gtttgacgcc aagggcaccc ctttcatcgc cggcaagaga atcgtgccag tgatcgagaa
     6481 tcacagattc accggcagat accgggacct gtatcctgcc aacgagctga tcgccctgct
     6541 ggaggagaag ggcatcgtgt tcagggatgg ctccaacatc ctgccaaagc tgctggagaa
     6601 tgacgattct cacgccatcg acaccatggt ggccctgatc cgcagcgtgc tgcagatgcg
     6661 gaactccaat gccgccacag gcgaggacta tatcaacagc cccgtgcgcg atctgaatgg
     6721 cgtgtgcttc gactcccggt ttcagaaccc agagtggccc atggacgccg atgccaatgg
     6781 cgcctaccac atcgccctga agggccagct gctgctgaat cacctgaagg agagcaagga
     6841 tctgaagctg cagaacggca tctccaatca ggactggctg gcctacatcc aggagctgcg
     6901 caacaaaagg ccggcggcca cgaaaaaggc cggccaggca aaaaagaaaa agggatccta
     6961 cccatacgat gttccagatt acgcttatcc ctacgacgtg cctgattatg catacccata
     7021 tgatgtcccc gactatgccg gatccggcgc aacaaacttc tctctgctga aacaagccgg
     7081 agatgtcgaa gagaatcctg gaccgaccga gtacaagccc acggtgcgcc tcgccacccg
     7141 cgacgacgtc cccagggccg tacgcaccct cgccgccgcg ttcgccgact accccgccac
     7201 gcgccacacc gtcgatccgg accgccacat cgagcgggtc accgagctgc aagaactctt
     7261 cctcacgcgc gtcgggctcg acatcggcaa ggtgtgggtc gcggacgacg gcgccgcggt
     7321 ggcggtctgg accacgccgg agagcgtcga agcgggggcg gtgttcgccg agatcggccc
     7381 gcgcatggcc gagttgagcg gttcccggct ggccgcgcag caacagatgg aaggcctcct
     7441 ggcgccgcac cggcccaagg agcccgcgtg gttcctggcc accgtcggag tctcgcccga
     7501 ccaccagggc aagggtctgg gcagcgccgt cgtgctcccc ggagtggagg cggccgagcg
     7561 cgccggggtg cccgccttcc tggagacctc cgcgccccgc aacctcccct tctacgagcg
     7621 gctcggcttc accgtcaccg ccgacgtcga ggtgcccgaa ggaccgcgca cctggtgcat
     7681 gacccgcaag cccggtgcct gaacgcgtta agtcgacaat caacctctgg attacaaaat
     7741 ttgtgaaaga ttgactggta ttcttaacta tgttgctcct tttacgctat gtggatacgc
     7801 tgctttaatg cctttgtatc atgctattgc ttcccgtatg gctttcattt tctcctcctt
     7861 gtataaatcc tggttgctgt ctctttatga ggagttgtgg cccgttgtca ggcaacgtgg
     7921 cgtggtgtgc actgtgtttg ctgacgcaac ccccactggt tggggcattg ccaccacctg
     7981 tcagctcctt tccgggactt tcgctttccc cctccctatt gccacggcgg aactcatcgc
     8041 cgcctgcctt gcccgctgct ggacaggggc tcggctgttg ggcactgaca attccgtggt
     8101 gttgtcgggg aaatcatcgt cctttccttg gctgctcgcc tgtgttgcca cctggattct
     8161 gcgcgggacg tccttctgct acgtcccttc ggccctcaat ccagcggacc ttccttcccg
     8221 cggcctgctg ccggctctgc ggcctcttcc gcgtcttcgc cttcgccctc agacgagtcg
     8281 gatctccctt tgggccgcct ccccgcgtcg actttaagac caatgactta caaggcagct
     8341 gtagatctta gccacttttt aaaagaaaag gggggactgg aagggctaat tcactcccaa
     8401 cgaagacaag atctgctttt tgcttgtact gggtctctct ggttagacca gatctgagcc
     8461 tgggagctct ctggctaact agggaaccca ctgcttaagc ctcaataaag cttgccttga
     8521 gtgcttcaag tagtgtgtgc ccgtctgttg tgtgactctg gtaactagag atccctcaga
     8581 cccttttagt cagtgtggaa aatctctagc agggcccgtt taaacccgct gatcagcctc
     8641 gactgtgcct tctagttgcc agccatctgt tgtttgcccc tcccccgtgc cttccttgac
     8701 cctggaaggt gccactccca ctgtcctttc ctaataaaat gaggaaattg catcgcattg
     8761 tctgagtagg tgtcattcta ttctgggggg tggggtgggg caggacagca agggggagga
     8821 ttgggaagac aatagcaggc atgctgggga tgcggtgggc tctatggctt ctgaggcgga
     8881 aagaaccagc tggggctcta gggggtatcc ccnnnnnnnn nnnnnnnnnn nnnnnnnnnn
     8941 nnnnnnnnnn nnnnnnnnnn nnnnnnnnnn nnnnnnnnnn nnnnnnnnnn nnnnnnnnnn
     9001 nnnnnnnnnn nnnnnnnnnn nnnnnnnnnn nnnnnncnnn nnnnnnnnnn nnnnnnnnnn
     9061 nnnnnnnnnn nnnnnnnnnn nnnnnnnnnn nnnnnnnnnn nnnnnnnnnn nnnnnnnnnn
     9121 nnnnnnnnan nnnnnnnnnn nnnnnnnnnn nnnnnnnnnn nnnnnnnnnn nnnnnnnncc
     9181 tttgacgttg gagtccacgt tctttaatag tggactcttg ttccaaactg gaacaacact
     9241 caaccctatc tcggtctatt cttttgattt ataagggatt ttgccgattt cggcctattg
     9301 gttaaaaaat gagctgattt aacaaaaatt taacgcgaat taattctgtg gaatgtgtgt
     9361 cagttagggt gtggaaagtc cccaggctcc ccagcaggca gaagtatgca aagcatgcat
     9421 ctcaattagt cagcaaccag gtgtggaaag tccccaggct ccccagcagg cagaagtatg
     9481 caaagcatgc atctcaatta gtcagcaacc atagtcccgc ccctaactcc gcccatcccg
     9541 cccctaactc cgcccagttc cgcccattct ccgccccatg gctgactaat tttttttatt
     9601 tatgcagagg ccgaggccgc ctctgcctct gagctattcc agaagtagtg aggaggcttt
     9661 tttggaggcc taggcttttg caaaaagctc ccgggagctt gtatatccat tttcggatct
     9721 gatcagcacg tgttgacaat taatcatcgg catagtatat cggcatagta taatacgaca
     9781 aggtgaggaa ctaaaccatg gccaagttga ccagtgccgt tccggtgctc accgcgcgcg
     9841 acgtcgccgg agcggtcgag ttctggaccg accggctcgg gttctcccgg gacttcgtgg
     9901 aggacgactt cgccggtgtg gtccgggacg acgtgaccct gttcatcagc gcggtccagg
     9961 accaggtggt gccggacaac accctggcct gggtgtgggt gcgcggcctg gacgagctgt
    10021 acgccgagtg gtcggaggtc gtgtccacga acttccggga cgcctccggg ccggccatga
    10081 ccgagatcgg cgagcagccg tgggggcggg agttcgccct gcgcgacccg gccggcaact
    10141 gcgtgcactt cgtggccgag gagcaggact gacacgtgct acgagatttc gattccaccg
    10201 ccgccttcta tgaaaggttg ggcttcggaa tcgttttccg ggacgccggc tggatgatcc
    10261 tccagcgcgg ggatctcatg ctggagttct tcgcccaccc caacttgttt attgcagctt
    10321 ataatggtta caaataaagc aatagcatca caaatttcac aaataaagca tttttttcac
    10381 tgcattctag ttgtggtttg tccaaactca tcaatgtatc ttatcatgtc tgtataccgt
    10441 cgacctctag ctagagcttg gcgtaatcat ggtcatagct gtttcctgtg tgaaattgtt
    10501 atccgctcac aattccacac aacatacgag ccggaagcat aaagtgtaaa gcctggggtg
    10561 cctaatgagt gagctaactc acattaattg cgttgcgctc actgcccgct ttccagtcgg
    10621 gaaacctgtc gtgccagctg cattaatgaa tcggccaacg cgcggggaga ggcggtttgc
    10681 gtattgggcg ctcttccgct tcctcgctca ctgactcgct gcgctcggtc gttcggctgc
    10741 ggcgagcggt atcagctcac tcaaaggcgg taatacggtt atccacagaa tcaggggata
    10801 acgcaggaaa gaacatgtga gcaaaaggcc agcaaaaggc caggaaccgt aaaaaggccg
    10861 cgttgctggc gtttttccat aggctccgcc cccctgacga gcatcacaaa aatcgacgct
    10921 caagtcagag gtggcgaaac ccgacaggac tataaagata ccaggcgttt ccccctggaa
    10981 gctccctcgt gcgctctcct gttccgaccc tgccgcttac cggatacctg tccgcctttc
    11041 tcccttcggg aagcgtggcg ctttctcata gctcacgctg taggtatctc agttcggtgt
    11101 aggtcgttcg ctccaagctg ggctgtgtgc acgaaccccc cgttcagccc gaccgctgcg
    11161 ccttatccgg taactatcgt cttgagtcca acccggtaag acacgactta tcgccactgg
    11221 cagcagccac tggtaacagg attagcagag cgaggtatgt aggcggtgct acagagttct
    11281 tgaagtggtg gcctaactac ggctacacta gaagaacagt atttggtatc tgcgctctgc
    11341 tgaagccagt taccttcgga aaaagagttg gtagctcttg atccggcaaa caaaccaccg
    11401 ctggtagcgg tggttttttt gtttgcaagc agcagattac gcgcagaaaa aaaggatctc
    11461 aagaagatcc tttgatcttt tctacggggt ctgacgctca gtggaacgaa aactcacgtt
    11521 aagggatttt ggtcatgaga ttatcaaaaa ggatcttcac ctagatcctt ttaaattaaa
    11581 aatgaagttt taaatcaatc taaagtatat atgagtaaac ttggtctgac agttaccaat
    11641 gcttaatcag tgaggcacct atctcagcga tctgtctatt tcgttcatcc atagttgcct
    11701 gactccccgt cgtgtagata actacgatac gggagggctt accatctggc cccagtgctg
    11761 caatgatacc gcgagaccca cgctcaccgg ctccagattt atcagcaata aaccagccag
    11821 ccggaagggc cgagcgcaga agtggtcctg caactttatc cgcctccatc cagtctatta
    11881 attgttgccg ggaagctaga gtaagtagtt cgccagttaa tagtttgcgc aacgttgttg
    11941 ccattgctac aggcatcgtg gtgtcacgct cgtcgtttgg tatggcttca ttcagctccg
    12001 gttcccaacg atcaaggcga gttacatgat cccccatgtt gtgcaaaaaa gcggttagct
    12061 ccttcggtcc tccgatcgtt gtcagaagta agttggccgc agtgttatca ctcatggtta
    12121 tggcagcact gcataattct cttactgtca tgccatccgt aagatgcttt tctgtgactg
    12181 gtgagtactc aaccaagtca ttctgagaat agtgtatgcg gcgaccgagt tgctcttgcc
    12241 cggcgtcaat acgggataat accgcgccac atagcagaac tttaaaagtg ctcatcattg
    12301 gaaaacgttc ttcggggcga aaactctcaa ggatcttacc gctgttgaga tccagttcga
    12361 tgtaacccac tcgtgcaccc aactgatctt cagcatcttt tactttcacc agcgtttctg
    12421 ggtgagcaaa aacaggaagg caaaatgccg caaaaaaggg aataagggcg acacggaaat
    12481 gttgaatact catactcttc ctttttcaat attattgaag catttatcag ggttattgtc
    12541 tcatgagcgg atacatattt gaatgtattt agaaaaataa acaaataggg gttccgcgca
    12601 catttccccg aaaagtgcca cctgacgtcg acggatcggg agatctcccg atcccctatg
    12661 gtgcactctc agtacaatct gctctgatgc cgcatagtta agccagtatc tgctccctgc
    12721 ttgtgtgttg gaggtcgctg agtagtgcgc gagcaaaatt taagctacaa caaggcaagg
    12781 cttgaccgac aattgcatga agaatctgct tagggttagg cgttttgcgc tgcttcgcga
    12841 tgtacgggcc agatatacgc gtt
//
