[The description below was written by a language model from this plasmid's Addgene catalogue record and the feature table of its GenBank file.]
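Description:
pY108 (lenti-AsCpf1) is a 12.9 kb all-in-one lentiviral transfer plasmid built on the pHKO_23 backbone for delivering the Cas12a-family nuclease AsCpf1 together with its crRNA guide into mammalian cells. It is propagated in E. coli through a high-copy ColE1/pUC-type origin with ampicillin selection (AmpR). The backbone also carries an f1 origin and, outside the viral genome, an SV40 promoter/origin and EM7-driven bleomycin/Zeocin resistance cassette. The viral portion has a self-inactivating HIV-1 design. A CMV enhancer/promoter drives genomic RNA from a truncated 5' LTR, followed by the Psi packaging signal, RRE for Rev-dependent export, and cPPT/CTS. A WPRE that boosts transcript expression, a U3-deleted 3' LTR and a bGH polyadenylation signal lie downstream.

Two expression units sit between the LTRs in divergent orientation. A human U6 RNA polymerase III promoter, annotated on the reverse strand, controls a BsmBI cloning cassette into which Cpf1 guide sequences are inserted, according to the depositor's comments; the cassette itself is not annotated in the feature table. In the forward direction, the EFS (EF-1α core) promoter and a Kozak sequence drive a human codon-optimised AsCpf1 from Acidaminococcus sp. BV3L6, carrying an N-terminal SV40 NLS, a C-terminal nucleoplasmin NLS and a 3xHA epitope tag for detection. A P2A peptide links this to puromycin N-acetyltransferase, so nuclease and selection marker are translated from one transcript as separate proteins. Transduced cells can therefore be enriched with puromycin. The construct is intended for lentiviral genome editing with AsCpf1, and the associated publication concerns multiplex editing from a single crRNA array.
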