Addgene plasmid #84739: pY108 (lenti-AsCpf1)
Purpose: Lenti virus delivery of AsCpf1 and crRNA guide
Depositing lab: Feng Zhang. Depositing organization: Broad Institute. Publication: Multiplex gene editing by CRISPR-Cpf1 using a single crRNA array. Zetsche B, Heidenreich M, Mohanraju P, Fedorova I, Kneppers J, DeGennaro EM, Winblad N, Choudhury SR, Abudayyeh OO, Gootenberg JS, Wu WY, Scott DA, Severinov K, van der Oost J, Zhang F. Nat Biotechnol. 2017 Jan;35(1):31-34. doi: 10.1038/nbt.3737. Epub 2016 Dec 5. PubMed 27918548.
Backbone
  Vector backbone: pHKO_23
  Backbone size w/o insert (bp): 8069
  Total vector size (bp): 12863
  Vector type: Lentiviral
  Selectable markers: Puromycin
Growth in bacteria
  Bacterial resistance: Ampicillin, 100 μg/mL
  Growth temperature: 37°C
  Growth strain: NEB Stable
  Copy number: Unknown
Gene/Insert 1
  Gene/Insert name: huAsCpf1 (alt name: AsCas12a)
  Species: Synthetic
  Insert size (bp): 4104
  Promoter: EFS
  Tag / fusion protein: NLS (N terminal on insert); NLS (C terminal on insert); 3xHA (C terminal on insert)
  Cloning method: Gibson Cloning
  Sequencing primers: 5′ aggtcttgaaaggagtgggaattgg
Gene/Insert 2
  Gene/Insert name: puromycin resistance gene (alt name: puro)
  Species: Synthetic
  Insert size (bp): 597
  Tag / fusion protein: P2A (N terminal on insert)
Terms and licenses: Academic/Nonprofit Terms; Industry Terms: Not Available to Industry
Depositor comments: Contains a BsmBI cloning cassette for insertion of Cpf1 guides under U6 promoter control.
How to cite: pY108 (lenti-AsCpf1) was a gift from Feng Zhang (Addgene plasmid # 84739 ; http://n2t.net/addgene:84739 ; RRID:Addgene_84739)
