>Addgene plasmid #84739 | pY108 (lenti-AsCpf1) | addgene partial sequence | sequence record 165195 | cPPT-F 5'-gggaaagaatagtagacataatag-3'
TACAAACTAAAGAATTACAAAAACAAATTACAAAAATTCAAAATTTTCGGGTTTATTACAGGGACAGCAG
AGATCCAGTTTGGTTAATTTAATTAAAAAAGAGACGATATATCGTCTCCATCTACAAGAGTAGAAATTAC
GGTGTTTCGTCCTTTCCACAAGATATATAAAGCCAAGAAATCGAAATACTTTCAAGTTACGGTAAGCATA
TGATAGTCCATTTTAAAACATAATTTTAAAACTGCAAACTACCCAAGAAATTATTACTTTCTACGTCACG
TATTTTGTACTAATATCTTTGTGTTTACAGTCAAATTAATTCCAATTATCTCTCTAACAGCCTTGTATCG
TATATGCAAATATGAAGGAATCATGGGAAATAGGCCCTCCTCGAGAGGTCTTGAAAGGAGTGGGAATTGG
CTCCGGTGCCCGTCAGTGGGCAGAGCGCACATCGCCCACAGTCCCCGAGAAGTTGGGGGGAGGGGTCGGC
AATTGATCCGGTGCCTAGAGAAGGTGGCGCGGGGTAAACTGGGAAAGTGATGTCGTGTACTGGCTCCGCC
TTTTTCCCGAGGGTGGGGGAGAACCGTATATAAGTGCAGTAGTCGCCGTGAACGTTCTTTTTCGCAACGG
GTTTGCCGCCAGAACACAGGACCGGTGCCACCATGGCCCCAAAGAAGAAGCGGAAGGTCGGTATCCACGG
AGTCCCAGCAGCCACACAGTTCGAGGGCTTTACCAACCTGTATCAGGTGAGCAAGACACTGCGGTTTGAG
CTGATCCCACAGGGCAAGACCCTGAAGCACATCCAGGAGCAGGGCTTCATCGAGGAGGACAAGGCCCGCA
ATGATCACTACAAGGAGCTGAAGCCCATCATCGATCGGATCTACAAGACCTATGCCGACCAGTGCCTGCA
GCTGGTGCAGCTGGATTGGGAGAACCTGAGCGCCGCCATCGACTCCTATAGAAAGGAGAAAACCGAGGAG
ACAAGGAACGCCCTGATCGAGGAGCAGGCCACATATCGCAATGC
