>Addgene plasmid #84739 | pY108 (lenti-AsCpf1) | addgene partial sequence | sequence record 165196 | JBS21 5'-TCGTAGAAGGGGAGGTTGCG-3'
GGCGGGCACCCCGGCGCGCTCGGCCGCCTCCACTCCGGGGAGCACGACGGCGCTGCCCAGACCCTTGCCC
TGGTGGTCGGGCGAGACTCCGACGGTGGCCAGGAACCACGCGGGCTCCTTGGGCCGGTGCGGCGCCAGGA
GGCCTTCCATCTGTTGCTGCGCGGCCAGCCGGGAACCGCTCAACTCGGCCATGCGCGGGCCGATCTCGGC
GAACACCGCCCCCGCTTCGACGCTCTCCGGCGTGGTCCAGACCGCCACCGCGGCGCCGTCGTCCGCGACC
CACACCTTGCCGATGTCGAGCCCGACGCGCGTGAGGAAGAGTTCTTGCAGCTCGGTGACCCGCTCGATGT
GGCGGTCCGGATCGACGGTGTGGCGCGTGGCGGGGTAGTCGGCGAACGCGGCGGCGAGGGTGCGTACGGC
CCTGGGGACGTCGTCGCGGGTGGCGAGGCGCACCGTGGGCTTGTACTCGGTCGGTCCAGGATTCTCTTCG
ACATCTCCGGCTTGTTTCAGCAGAGAGAAGTTTGTTGCGCCGGATCCGGCATAGTCGGGGACATCATATG
GGTATGCATAATCAGGCACGTCGTAGGGATAAGCGTAATCTGGAACATCGTATGGGTAGGATCCCTTTTT
CTTTTTTGCCTGGCCGGCCTTTTTCGTGGCCGCCGGCCTTTTGTTGCGCAGCTCCTGGATGTAGGCCAGC
CAGTCCTGATTGGAGATGCCGTTCTGCAGCTTCAGATCCTTGCTCTCCTTCAGGTGATTCAGCAGCAGCT
GGCCCTTCAGGGCGATGTGGTAGGCGCCATTGGCATCGGCGTCCATGGGCCACTCTGGGTTCTGAAACCG
GGAGTCGAAGCACACGCCATTCAGATCGCGCACGGGGCTGTTGATATAGTCCTCGCCTGTGGCGGCATTG
GAGTTCCGCATCTGCAGCACGCTGCGGATCAGGGCCACCATGGTGTCGATGGCGTGAGAATCGTCATTCT
CCAGCAGCTTTGGCAGGATGTTGGAGCCATCCCTGAACACGA
