>Addgene plasmid #84739 | pY108 (lenti-AsCpf1) | addgene partial sequence | sequence record 332524 | hU6-F 5'-GAGGGCCTATTTCCCATGATT-3'
TTGGAATTAATTTGACTGTAAACACAAAGATATTAGTACAAAATACGTGACGTAGAAAGTAATAATTTCT
TGGGTAGTTTGCAGTTTTAAAATTATGTTTTAAAATGGACTATCATATGCTTACCGTAACTTGAAAGTAT
TTCGATTTCTTGGCTTTATATATCTTGTGGAAAGGACGAAACACCGTAATTTCTACTCTTGTAGATGGAG
ACGATATATCGTCTCTTTTTTAATTAAATTAACCAAACTGGATCTCTGCTGTCCCTGTAATAAACCCGAA
AATTTTGAATTTTTGTAATTTGTTTTTGTAATTCTTTAGTTTGTATGTCTGTTGCTATTATGTCTACTAT
TCTTTCCCCTGCACTGTACCCCCCAATCCCCCCTTTTCTTTTAAAATTGTGGATGAATACTGCCATTTGT
CTGCAGAATTGGCGCACGCAGTGCCGATCCGTTCACTAATCGAATGGATCTGTCTCTGTCTCTCTCTCCA
CCTTCTTCTTCTATTCCTTCGGGCCTGTCGGGTCCCCTCGGGGTTGGGAGGTGGGTCTGAAACGATAATG
GTGAATATCCCTGCCTAACTCTATTCACTATAGAAAGTACAGCAAAAACTATTCTTAAACCTACCAAGCC
TCCTACTATCATTATGAATAATTTTATATACCACAGCCAATTTGTTATGTTAAACCAATTCCACAAACTT
GCCCATTTATCTAATTCCAATAATTCTTGTTCATTCTTTTCTTGCTGGTTTTGCGATTCTTCAATTAAGG
AGTGTATTAAGCTTGTGTAATTGTTAATTTCTCTGTCCCACTCCATCCAGGTCGTGTGATTCCAAATCTG
TTCCA
